Addgene plasmid #73300: pTYB3-human PUM1-HD MUT6-2 7-2 (N1043S-Q1047E-S1079N-E1083Q)-intein-CBD
Purpose: Expresses mutant human PUM1-HD
Depositing lab: Traci Hall. Depositing organization: National Institute of Environmental Health Sciences (NIEHS). Publication: Engineering RNA sequence specificity of Pumilio repeats. Cheong CG, Hall TM. Proc Natl Acad Sci U S A. 2006 Sep 12;103(37):13635-9. Epub 2006 Sep 5. 10.1073/pnas.0606294103 PubMed 16954190.
Backbone
  Vector backbone: pTYB3
  Backbone manufacturer: New England Biolabs
  Backbone size w/o insert (bp): 7477
  Vector type: Bacterial Expression
Growth in bacteria
  Bacterial resistance: Ampicillin, 100 μg/mL
  Growth temperature: 37°C
  Growth strain: DH5alpha
  Copy number: Low Copy
Gene/Insert
  Gene/Insert name: human PUM1 Pumilio homology domain (alt name: PUM1)
  Species: H. sapiens (human)
  Insert size (bp): 1053
  Mutation: N1043S-Q1047E-S1079N-E1083Q
  Entrez Gene: PUM1 (a.k.a. HSPUM, NEDMSF, PUMH, PUMH1, PUML1, SCA47)
  Tag / fusion protein: intein (C terminal on backbone)
  Cloning method: Restriction Enzyme; 5′ cloning site NcoI (not destroyed); 3′ cloning site SapI (destroyed during cloning)
  Sequencing primers: 5′ T7; 3′ IntR
Terms and licenses: Academic/Nonprofit Terms; Industry Terms: Not Available to Industry
How to cite: pTYB3-human PUM1-HD MUT6-2 7-2 (N1043S-Q1047E-S1079N-E1083Q)-intein-CBD was a gift from Traci Hall (Addgene plasmid # 73300 ; http://n2t.net/addgene:73300 ; RRID:Addgene_73300)
