[The description below was written by a language model from this plasmid's Addgene catalogue record.]
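Description:
pTYB3-human PUM1-HD MUT6-2 7-2 (N1043S-Q1047E-S1079N-E1083Q)-intein-CBD is a bacterial expression plasmid built on the commercial pTYB3 backbone (about 7.5 kb without insert), a vector from an intein-mediated protein purification system. It is maintained in E. coli under ampicillin selection and is recorded as low copy. No feature table accompanies the record, so the promoter and origin are not explicitly listed; the use of a T7 primer for 5′ sequencing is consistent with a T7-driven expression cassette, as is usual for this vector family.

The insert is a roughly 1.05 kb fragment encoding the Pumilio homology domain (HD) of human PUM1, the RNA-binding region made up of tandem Pumilio repeats. It was cloned between NcoI (retained) and SapI (destroyed during cloning), which places the coding sequence directly in frame with the backbone-encoded C-terminal intein; the construct name indicates that this is followed by a chitin-binding domain (CBD). In this arrangement the fusion protein can be captured on chitin resin through the CBD, and induced self-cleavage of the intein then releases the target protein, with SapI cloning generally intended to avoid leaving extra vector-derived residues at the C terminus.

The domain carries four substitutions, N1043S, Q1047E, S1079N and E1083Q, and the "MUT6-2 7-2" designation suggests they alter repeats 6 and 7, although the record does not spell this out. The stated purpose is expression of mutant PUM1-HD, and the associated work concerns engineering the RNA sequence specificity of Pumilio repeats, so the plasmid is suited to producing recombinant mutant protein for RNA-binding or structural studies.
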