>Addgene plasmid #73300 | pTYB3-human PUM1-HD MUT6-2 7-2 (N1043S-Q1047E-S1079N-E1083Q)-intein-CBD | depositor partial sequence | sequence record 134920 | T7
CCATGGGCCGCAGCCGCCTTTTGGAAGATTTTCGAAACAACCGGTACCCCAATTTACAACTGCGGGAGAT
TGCTGGACATATAATGGAATTTTCCCAAGACCAGCATGGGTCCAGATTCATTCAGCTGAAACTGGAGCGT
GCCACACCAGCTGAGCGCCAGCTTGTCTTCAATGAAATCCTCCAGGCTGCCTACCAACTCATGGTGGATG
TGTTTGGTAATTACGTCATTCAGAAGTTCTTTGAATTTGGCAGTCTTGAACAGAAGCTGGCTTTGGCAGA
ACGGATTCGAGGCCACGTCCTGTCATTGGCACTACAGATGTATGGCTGCCGTGTTATCCAGAAAGCTCTT
GAGTTTATTCCTTCAGACCAGCAGAATGAGATGGTTCGGGAACTAGATGGCCATGTCTTGAAGTGTGTGA
AAGATCAGAATGGCAATCACGTGGTTCAGAAATGCATTGAATGTGTACAGCCCCAGTCTTTGCAATTTAT
CATCGATGCGTTTAAGGGACAGGTATTTGCCTTATCCACACATCCTTATGGCTGCCGAGTGATTCAGAGA
ATCCTGGAGCACTGTCTCCCTGACCAGACACTCCCTATTTTAGAGGAGCTTCACCAGCACACAGAGCAGC
TGGTACAGGATCAATATGGAAGTTATGTAATCGAACATGTACTGGAGCACGGTCGTCCTGAGGATAAAAG
CAAAATTGTAGCAGAAATCCGAGGCAATGTACTTGTATTGAGTCAGCACAAATTTGCAAACAATGTTGTG
CAGAAGTGTGTTACTCACGCCTCACGTACGGAGCGCGCTGTGCTCATCGATGAGGTGTGCACCATGAACG
ACGGTCCCCACAGTGCCTTATACACCATGATGAAGGACCAGTATGCCAACTACGTGGTCCAGAAGATGAT
TGACGTGGCGGAGCCAGGCCAGCGGAAGATCGTCATGCATAAGATCCGGCCCCACATCGCAACTCTTCGT
AAGTACACCTATGGCAAGCACATTCTGGCCAAGCTGGAGAAGTACTACATGAAGAACGGTGTTGACTTAG
GGTGC
