>Addgene plasmid #73300 | pTYB3-human PUM1-HD MUT6-2 7-2 (N1043S-Q1047E-S1079N-E1083Q)-intein-CBD | addgene partial sequence | sequence record 139425 | sceVMA-Intein-R 5'-GGGCTCTGTGCTGACTTTTC-3'
TTACCTCACGAGGTCTGCCATCTTTACCCATGACCTTATTACCAACCTCAATGTTTTCAATACATTCAAT
AGACCCATCCGCCATTAAAACATTGGTACCCTTGGCAAAGCACCCTAAGTCAACACCGTTCTTCATGTAG
TACTTCTCCAGCTTGGCCAGAATGTGCTTGCCATAGGTGTACTTACGAAGAGTTGCGATGTGGGGCCGGA
TCTTATGCATGACGATCTTCCGCTGGCCTGGCTCCGCCACGTCAATCATCTTCTGGACCACGTAGTTGGC
ATACTGGTCCTTCATCATGGTGTATAAGGCACTGTGGGGACCGTCGTTCATGGTGCACACCTCATCGATG
AGCACAGCGCGCTCCGTACGTGAGGCGTGAGTAACACACTTCTGCACAACATTGTTTGCAAATTTGTGCT
GACTCAATACAAGTACATTGCCTCGGATTTCTGCTACAATTTTGCTTTTATCCTCAGGACGACCGTGCTC
CAGTACATGTTCGATTACATAACTTCCATATTGATCCTGTACCAGCTGCTCTGTGTGCTGGTGAAGCTCC
TCTAAAATAGGGAGTGTCTGGTCAGGGAGACAGTGCTCCAGGATTCTCTGAATCACTCGGCAGCCATAAG
GATGTGTGGATAAGGCAAATACCTGTCCCTTAAACGCATCGATGATAAATTGCAAAGACTGGGGCTGTAC
ACATTCAATGCATTTCTGAACCACGTGATTGCCATTCTGATCTTTCACACACTTCAAGACATGGCCATCT
AGTTCCCGAACCATCTCATTCTGCTGGTCTGAAGGAATAAACTCAAGAGCTTTCTGGATAACACGGCAGC
CATACATCTGTAGTGCCAATGACAGGACGTGGCCTCGAATCCGTTCTGCCAA
