>Addgene plasmid #73300 | pTYB3-human PUM1-HD MUT6-2 7-2 (N1043S-Q1047E-S1079N-E1083Q)-intein-CBD | addgene partial sequence | sequence record 139429 | T7 5'-TAATACGACTCACTATAGGG-3'
TTTTGTTTAACTTTAAGAAGGAGATATAACCATGGGCCGCAGCCGCCTTTTGGAAGATTTTCGAAACAAC
CGGTACCCCAATTTACAACTGCGGGAGATTGCTGGACATATAATGGAATTTTCCCAAGACCAGCATGGGT
CCAGATTCATTCAGCTGAAACTGGAGCGTGCCACACCAGCTGAGCGCCAGCTTGTCTTCAATGAAATCCT
CCAGGCTGCCTACCAACTCATGGTGGATGTGTTTGGTAATTACGTCATTCAGAAGTTCTTTGAATTTGGC
AGTCTTGAACAGAAGCTGGCTTTGGCAGAACGGATTCGAGGCCACGTCCTGTCATTGGCACTACAGATGT
ATGGCTGCCGTGTTATCCAGAAAGCTCTTGAGTTTATTCCTTCAGACCAGCAGAATGAGATGGTTCGGGA
ACTAGATGGCCATGTCTTGAAGTGTGTGAAAGATCAGAATGGCAATCACGTGGTTCAGAAATGCATTGAA
TGTGTACAGCCCCAGTCTTTGCAATTTATCATCGATGCGTTTAAGGGACAGGTATTTGCCTTATCCACAC
ATCCTTATGGCTGCCGAGTGATTCAGAGAATCCTGGAGCACTGTCTCCCTGACCAGACACTCCCTATTTT
AGAGGAGCTTCACCAGCACACAGAGCAGCTGGTACAGGATCAATATGGAAGTTATGTAATCGAACATGTA
CTGGAGCACGGTCGTCCTGAGGATAAAAGCAAAATTGTAGCA
